>Addgene plasmid #13494 | pBABE MDER | addgene full sequence | sequence record 151439 | Addgene NGS result
AGCGCCCAATACGCAAACCGCCTCTCCCCGCGCGTTGGCCGATTCATTAATGCAACTATGGCCATTTAAT
GTAAATACTTAAGAAAAAAAACCAAATTAATTTTGATACATGCTGCATGTGAAAGACCCCCGCTGACGGG
TAGTCAATCACTCAGAGGAGACCCTCCCAAGGAACAGCGAGACCACAAGTCGGATGCAACTGCAAGAGGG
TTTATTGGATACACGGGTACCCGGGCGACTCAGTCAATCGGAGGACTGGCGCCCCGAGTGAGGGGTTGTG
GGCTCTTTTATTGAGCTCGGGGAGCAGAAGCGCGCGAACAGAAGCGAGAAGCGAACTGATTGGTTAGTTC
AAATAAGGCACAGGGTCATTTCAGGTCCTTGGGGCACCCTGGAAACATCTGATGGTTCTCTAGAAACTGC
TGAGGGCTGGACCGCATCTGGGGACCATCTGTTCTTGGCCCTGAGCCGGGGCAGGAACTGCTTACCACAG
ATATCCTGTTTGGCCCATATTCAGCTGTTCCATCTGTTCTTGGCCCTGAGCCGGGGCAGGAACTGCTTAC
CACAGATATCCTGTTTGGCCCATATTCAGCTGTTCCATCTGTTCCTGACCTTGATCTGAACTTCTCTATT
CTCAGTTATGTATTTTTCCATGCCTTGCAAAATGGCGTTACTTAAGCTAGCTTGCCAAACCTACAGGTGG
GGTCTTTCATTCCCCCCTTTTTCTGGAGACTAAATAAAATCTTTTATTTTATCGATGCATGGGGTCGTGC
GCTCCTTTCGGTCGGGCGCTGCGGGTCGTGGGGCGGGCGTCAGGCACCGGGCTTGCGGGTCATGCACCAG
GTGCGCGGTCCTTCGGGCACCTCGACGTCGGCGGTGACGGTGAAGCCGAGCCGCTCGTAGAAGGGGAGGT
TGCGGGGCGCGGAGGTCTCCAGGAAGGCGGGCACCCCGGCGCGCTCGGCCGCCTCCACTCCGGGGAGCAC
GACGGCGCTGCCCAGACCCTTGCCCTGGTGGTCGGGCGAGACGCCGACGGTGGCCAGGAACCACGCGGGC
TCCTTGGGCCGGTGCGGCGCCAGGAGGCCTTCCATCTGTTGCTGCGCGGCCAGCCGGGAACCGCTCAACT
CGGCCATGCGCGGGCCGATCTCGGCGAACACCGCCCCCGCTTCGACGCTCTCCGGCGTGGTCCAGACCGC
CACCGCGGCGCCGTCGTCCGCGACCCACACCTTGCCGATGTCGAGCCCGACGCGCGTGAGGAAGAGTTCT
TGCAGCTCGGTGACCCGCTCGATGTGGCGGTCCGGATCGACGGTGTGGCGCGTGGCGGGGTAGTCGGCGA
ACGCGGCGGCGAGGGTGCGTACGGCCCTGGGGACGTCGTCGCGGGTGGCGAGGCGCACCGTGGGCTTGTA
CTCGGTCATGGTAAGCTTTTTGCAAAAGCCTAGGCCTCCAAAAAAGCCTCCTCACTACTTCTGGAATAGC
TCAGAGGCCGAGGCGGCCTCGGCCTCTGCATAAATAAAAAAAATTAGTCAGCCATGGGGCGGAGAATGGG
CGGAACTGGGCGGAGTTAGGGGCGGGATGGGCGGAGTTAGGGGCGGGACTATGGTTGCTGACTAATTGAG
ATGCATGCTTTGCATACTTCTGCCTGCTGGGGAGCCTGGGGACTTTCCACACCTGGTTGCTGACTAATTG
AGATGCATGCTTTGCATACTTCTGCCTGCTGGGGAGCCTGGGGACTTTCCACACCCTAACTGACACACAT
TCCACAGGGTCGACCACTGTGCTGGCGAATTCGGATTTCCAACACCTGACTCGCCCGCTTGAGGAATAAA
CATACAAAGTTTTTGTTGCACTACACAGCATGCCTGGGAGATAAATATAGCCCAAGGGGCTCCCGCTCTG
GCCAAGCAACTCTTATTTACACGAATAGATTACAAAAGTCTTATATAAAAAAATAAGTGGTCCTGAACCG
CGGGAAGGGGGAGAGTGGGGTATGGTTACACCTGTTACACCTGAGACCTGAGTGGCCTCCGCAAGCTGTG
GGGAAAAGTGGGTGCCAGGAGGGCTCCAGAAAGTGACAAACAAAAGGATGTGGAGGGCAGGGCTTAGGTG
TGCAAGGCTCACCCCTGTGCTATGAGGAAAGGAAGAGCGCCTGGCCACTCAAGGATCAGCTCTGGCCCAG
TGAGGTGCAGCCAGAGTGCAAGTGGCCTTCGCTGTGAGCCGCATGAAAAAACAAACAAACAACTGAAGGA
CTACAACAACAACAACAAAAAGGACTATGTCCTTTCTTTGGGGCTGGATCTAGGACAGACTTCTGCTCTT
CCCTTCCCTCTGGAAGAACGGCTTCGAAAGGACAGTTGGGAAGAGTGTCATTTAAGCTTCATCTTTTGGG
CGTGAAGAACCAGGGGCACCATCCCCAGGAGTGCCTACGGTGGTGCGCCCTCTGCTGCTGCAGTCGATCT
CTCAAAGCACCTGATAAATCGCATTGGGGTTTGAGCCTGCAGGACACTGAGGGGCGGCGTCGGGAGACGG
GGTCTGGGTTCCCTGTTCTGTGTCGCTTAGGGATGCCCCCTCTGGCGGACCCGGAGGCGACTCTGGTGGT
GCATCTGCCAAAAGCAGCGCAGGCGCAGCGGGGCTGTCTGTGGAGATGCGCTCCACTATGCTGGACAGGC
AGTCGAGGCTCGACACAGCCGCACTCTTCCCTGGCCTGGACTCGCGCACCGCCTCACTGTAGTAGGCGGT
GTCGTAGCCATTCTGCCGCCGGGGGCCGCTTGGGGGGCCGCTGTAATCCATCATGCCATCAGAGCAGTTG
GAGCGCGGGCTGGACGCGTCTGAGTCGCCACTGTAGTGCTCGCTGCCACGGCCTGGGGGCAGCGGTCCAG
GTGCGTAGAAGGCAGCGGCGATGACTGTGGCAGGGAAACCCTCTGCCTCCCCCGTGATGTAATACTTTTG
CAAGGAATGCGATGAAGTAGAGCCCGCAGTGGCCAAGTGGCTTTGGTCCGTCTCCTCCACGGATGCCCCT
CCACGGCTAGTGGGCGCATGTAGGCGGTGGGCGTCCAGCATCTCCAGCAGCAGGTCATAGAGGGGCACCA
CGTTCTTGCACTTCATGCTGTACAGATGCTCCATGCCTTTGTTACTCATGTGCCTGATGTGGGAGAGGAT
GAGGAGGAGCTGGGCCAGCCGCTGGTGCTGCTGCTGCAGGGTCAGGCCTGCCTTGGCCATCAGGTGGATC
AAAGTGTCTGTGATCTTGTCCAGGACTCGGTGGATATGGTCCTTCTCTTCCAGAGACTTCAGGGTGCTGG
ACAGAAATGTGTACACTCCAGAATTAAGCAAAATAATAGATTTGAGGCACACAAACTCCTCTCCCTGCAG
ATTCATCATGCGGAACCGAGATGATGTAGCCAGCAGCATGTCGAAGATCTCCACCATGCCCTCTACACAT
TTTCCCTGGTTCCTGTCCAAGAGCAAGTTAGGAGCAAACAGTAGCTTCACTGGGTGCTCCATGGAGCGCC
AGACGAGACCAATCATCAGGATCTCTAGCCAGGCACATTCTAGAAGGTGGACCTGATCATGGAGGGTCAA
ATCCACAAAGCCTGGCACCCTCTTCGCCCAGTTGATCATGTGAACCAGCTCCCTGTCTGCCAGGTTGGTC
AGTAAGCCCATCATCGAAGCTTCACTGAAGGGTCTGGTAGGATCATACTCGGAATAGAGTATGGGGGGCT
CAGCATCCAACAAGGCACTGACCATCTGGTCGGCCGTCAGGGACAAGGCCAGGCTGTTCTTCTTAGAGCG
TTTGATCATGAGCGGGCTTGGCCAAAGGTTGGCAGCTCTCATGTCTCCAGCAGAATCGCCAGGGGGCGCG
GCGTCCTGGTCGCGCAGCAGAGCCTGCAGACCTTCGATGTAGCGGATGGCGTTGCGCAGGATCTCCACCT
TGGGTAGCCGCTGGTTCGGGTTGCTGGACGTGCAGCGCTTGAGCGTCTCGAAGGCCTCATTCACTTTGCT
CAGGCGGCGGCGCTCGCGCATGGTGGCGGCCTTGCGGCGATCAGCGTTGGTGGTCTTGCGCTTGCACGCC
TTGCAGGCCCACAGCAAGCAGCGACCCGCCTGGTGGTGCCCGCTGGGCGCGCGCACATGCTCATCCTCAC
GAGCGCCTGGGCCTGGGTGCACCGCAGTAGAGAAGTGTGCGTGCTCCTCCGGTTTCAGGAGGGCTCCCAC
GTGCACCAGGCGCGGGTCCAGGTCCTCAAAAAAGCGCAGGTCTGGTGAGTCGAAACACGGATCATCATAG
AAGTCGTCTGCTGTCTCAAAGGAGCAGAGAGAGCCGTCGGGGCCTGTCAAGTCTATGTCCCGGAGTGGCG
GCGATAGAAGCTCCATATCCCAGTTCCTGGGTCCAGCCTCAACCCAAGCCGTGAGAGTCGTCTTAACTTT
CTGCCACTCCGGAACCCCAACAGTACAATGACAAAGGTTCTGTGGGTTGGAATGCACACCGGCTGTCCTC
TACCCCTCCTCCCTGTCCTGTCCTGTCAGAGGTGTCCGAATTCCTACGTACCACCACACTGGGATCCGGC
CGGCGCCTAGAGAAGGAGTGAGGGCTGGATAAAGGGAGGATCGAGGCGGGGTCGAACGAGGAGGTTCAAG
GGGGAGAGACGGGGCGGATGGAGGAAGAGGAGGCGGAGGCTTAGGGTGTACAAAGGGCTTGACCCAGGGA
GGGGGGTCAAAAGCCAAGGCTTCCCAGGTCACGATGTAGGGGACCTGGTCTGGGTGTCCATGCGGGCCAG
GTGAAAAGACCTTGATCTTAACCTGGGTGATGAGGTCTCGGTTAAAGGTGCCGTCTCGCGGCCATCCGAC
GTTAAAGGTTGGCCATTCTGCAGAGCAGAAGGTAACCCAACGTCTCTTCTTGACATCTACCGACTGGTTG
TGAGCGATCCGCTCGACATCTTTCCAGTGACCTAAGGTCAAACTTAAGGGAGTGGTAACAGTCTGGCCCT
AATTTTCAGACAAATACAGAAACACAGTCAGACAGAGACAACACAGAACGATGCTGCAGCGCTGCAGCAG
ACAAGACGCGCGGCTTCGGTTCCAAACCGAAAGCAAAAATTCAGACGGAGGCGGGAACTGTTTTAGGTTC
TCGTCTCCTACCAGAACCACATATCCTGACGGGGTCGGATTCCACATCGACTCCCTTCCTCAGGTCGGGC
CACAAAAACGGCCCCCAAAGTCCCTGGGACGTCTCCCAGGGTTGCGGCCGGGTGTTCAGAACTCGTCAGT
TCCACCACGGGTCCGCCAGATACAGAGCTAGTTAGCTAACTAGTACCGACGCAGGCGCATAAAATCAGTC
ATAGACACTAGACAATCGGACAGACACAGATAAGTTGCTGGCCAGCTTGCCTCCCGGTGGTGGGTCGGTG
GTCCCTGGGCAGGGGTCTCCCGATCCCGGACGAGCCCCCAAATGAAAGACCCCCGCTGACGGGTAGTCAA
TCACTCAGAGGAGACCCTCCCAAGGAACAGCGAGACCACAAGTCGGATGCAACTGCAAGAGGGTTTATTG
GATACACGGGTACCCGGGCGACTCAGTCAATCGGAGGACTGGCGCCCCGAGTGAGGGGTTGTGGGCTCTT
TTATTGAGCTCGGGGAGCAGAAGCGCGCGAACAGAAGCGAGAAGCGAACTGATTGGTTAGTTCAAATAAG
GCACAGGGTCATTTCAGGTCCTTGGGGCACCCTGGAAACATCTGATGGTTCTCTAGAAACTGCTGAGGGC
TGGACCGCATCTGGGGACCATCTGTTCTTGGCCCTGAGCCGGGGCAGGAACTGCTTACCACAGATATCCT
GTTTGGCCCATATTCAGCTGTTCCATCTGTTCTTGGCCCTGAGCCGGGGCAGGAACTGCTTACCACAGAT
ATCCTGTTTGGCCCATATTCAGGCTGCAGGTGGCACTTTTCGGGGAAATGTGCGCGGAACCCCTATTTGT
TTATTTTTCTAAATACATTCAAATATGTATCCGCTCATGAGACAATAACCCTGATAAATGCTTCAATAAT
ATTGAAAAAGGAAGAGTATGAGTATTCAACATTTCCGTGTCGCCCTTATTCCCTTTTTTGCGGCATTTTG
CCTTCCTGTTTTTGCTCACCCAGAAACGCTGGTGAAAGTAAAAGATGCTGAAGATCAGTTGGGTGCACGA
GTGGGTTACATCGAACTGGATCTCAACAGCGGTAAGATCCTTGAGAGTTTTCGCCCCGAAGAACGTTTTC
CAATGATGAGCACTTTTAAAGTTCTGCTATGTGGCGCGGTATTATCCCGTATTGACGCCGGGCAAGAGCA
ACTCGGTCGCCGCATACACTATTCTCAGAATGACTTGGTTGAGTACTCACCAGTCACAGAAAAGCATCTT
ACGGATGGCATGACAGTAAGAGAATTATGCAGTGCTGCCATAACCATGAGTGATAACACTGCGGCCAACT
TACTTCTGACAACGATCGGAGGACCGAAGGAGCTAACCGCTTTTTTGCACAACATGGGGGATCATGTAAC
TCGCCTTGATCGTTGGGAACCGGAGCTGAATGAAGCCATACCAAACGACGAGCGTGACACCACGATGCCT
GTAGCAATGGCAACAACGTTGCGCAAACTATTAACTGGCGAACTACTTACTCTAGCTTCCCGGCAACAAT
TAATAGACTGGATGGAGGCGGATAAAGTTGCAGGACCACTTCTGCGCTCGGCCCTTCCGGCTGGCTGGTT
TATTGCTGATAAATCTGGAGCCGGTGAGCGTGGGTCTCGCGGTATCATTGCAGCACTGGGGCCAGATGGT
AAGCCCTCCCGTATCGTAGTTATCTACACGACGGGGAGTCAGGCAACTATGGATGAACGAAATAGACAGA
TCGCTGAGATAGGTGCCTCACTGATTAAGCATTGGTAACTGTCAGACCAAGTTTACTCATATATACTTTA
GATTGATTTGCGGCCGCAAAAGGATCTAGGTGAAGATCCTTTTTGATAATCTCATGACCAAAATCCCTTA
ACGTGAGTTTTCGTTCCACTGAGCGTCAGACCCCGTAGAAAAGATCAAAGGATCTTCTTGAGATCCTTTT
TTTCTGCGCGTAATCTGCTGCTTGCAAACAAAAAAACCACCGCTACCAGCGGTGGTTTGTTTGCCGGATC
AAGAGCTACCAACTCTTTTTCCGAAGGTAACTGGCTTCAGCAGAGCGCAGATACCAAATACTGTTCTTCT
AGTGTAGCCGTAGTTAGGCCACCACTTCAAGAACTCTGTAGCACCGCCTACATACCTCGCTCTGCTAATC
CTGTTACCAGTGGCTGCTGCCAGTGGCGATAAGTCGTGTCTTACCGGGTTGGACTCAAGACGATAGTTAC
CGGATAAGGCGCAGCGGTCGGGCTGAACGGGGGGTTCGTGCACACAGCCCAGCTTGGAGCGAACGACCTA
CACCGAACTGAGATACCTACAGCGTGAGCTATGAGAAAGCGCCACGCTTCCCGAAGGGAGAAAGGCGGAC
AGGTATCCGGTAAGCGGCAGGGTCGGAACAGGAGAGCGCACGAGGGAGCTTCCAGGGGGAAACGCCTGGT
ATCTTTATAGTCCTGTCGGGTTTCGCCACCTCTGACTTGAGCGTCGATTTTTGTGATGCTCGTCAGGGGG
GCGGAGCCTATGGAAAAACGCCAGCAACGCGGCCTTTTTACGGTTCCTGGCCTTTTGCTGGCCTTTTGCT
CACATGTTCTTTCCTGCGTTATCCCCTGATTCTGTGGATAACCGTATTACCGCCTTTGAGTGAGCTGATA
CCGCTCGCCGCAGCCGAACGACCGAGCGCAGCGAGTCAGTGAGCGAGGAAGCGGAAG
Features (pLannotate 1.2.2; 13 found; start..end, strand, type, name):
      2..54      +  CDS            lacI (fragment): lac repressor; lacI; The lac repressor binds to the lac operator to inhibit transcription in E. coli. This inhibition can be relieved by adding lactose or isopropyl-β-D-thiogalactopyranoside (IPTG).
    120..589     -  LTR            LTR: long terminal repeat from Moloney murine leukemia virus
    590..711     -  LTR            3' LTR (ΔU3) (fragment): self-inactivating 3' long terminal repeat (LTR) from Moloney murine leukemia virus
    810..1409    -  CDS            PuroR: puromycin N-acetyltransferase; pac from Streptomyces alboniger; confers resistance to puromycin
   1419..1748    -  promoter       SV40 promoter: SV40 enhancer and early promoter
   2896..3831    -  CDS            ERT2: mutated ligand-binding domain of the human estrogen receptor (Feil et al., 1997)
   3829..4356    -  CDS            MYOD1 (fragment): MYOD1_HUMAN - Also known as BHLHC1, MYF3, MYOD. Experimental evidence at protein level: Swiss-Prot protein existence level 1. Acts as a transcriptional activator that promotes transcription of muscle-specific target genes and plays a role in muscle differentiation. Together with MYF5 and MYOG, co-occupies muscle-specific gene promoter core region during myogenesis. Induces fibroblasts to differentiate into myoblasts. Interacts with and is inhibited by the twist protein. This interaction probably involves the basic domains of both proteins (By similarity). From Homo sapiens (Human).
   4552..4968    -  CDS            gag (truncated): truncated Moloney murine leukemia virus (MMLV) gag gene lacking the start codon
   5035..5309    -  misc_feature   MESV Ψ (fragment): packaging signal of murine embryonic stem cell virus
   5433..5902    -  LTR            LTR: long terminal repeat from Moloney murine leukemia virus
   5933..6037    +  promoter       AmpR promoter: bla
   6038..6898    +  CDS            AmpR: β-lactamase; bla; confers resistance to ampicillin, carbenicillin, and related antibiotics
   7058..7646    +  rep_origin     ori: high-copy-number ColE1/pMB1/pBR322/pUC origin of replication
