[The description below was written by a language model from this plasmid's Addgene catalogue record and pLannotate feature annotations shown in this document.]
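Description:
pBABE MDER is a Moloney murine leukemia virus-based retroviral expression vector built on the pBABE puro backbone, carrying a hormone-regulated form of the myogenic transcription factor MyoD. In bacteria it is maintained as a high-copy plasmid through a ColE1/pUC-type origin and selected with ampicillin via the bla gene. The viral portion consists of flanking MMLV long terminal repeats, a packaging signal and a truncated gag segment lacking its start codon, which together allow the transcript to be packaged into retroviral particles when the viral proteins are supplied by a packaging cell line. After integration, the 5' LTR drives the insert, while an internal SV40 early promoter expresses puromycin N-acetyltransferase so that transduced mammalian cells can be selected with puromycin.

The insert, roughly 2.7 kb and cloned at EcoRI sites, encodes full-length mouse MyoD with residues 282–595 of human estrogen receptor alpha, the hormone-binding domain, inserted between MyoD codons 173 and 174. The automated feature table finds the N-terminal MyoD segment directly abutting the receptor domain, consistent with this design. However, it labels these as human MYOD1 and as the mutated ERT2 variant, which are likely nearest-match annotations. The catalogue record gives mouse Myod1 and does not mention ERT2 mutations. The C-terminal MyoD portion downstream of the receptor domain is not annotated. Fusion to a steroid receptor ligand-binding domain typically holds a transcription factor inactive until hormone is added, making MyoD activity conditional. According to the associated publication title, the construct serves studies of MyoD trans-activation and muscle determination, where stably transduced cells can be switched into the myogenic program on demand.
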