Addgene plasmid #13494: pBABE MDER
Depositing lab: Stephen Tapscott. Depositing organization: Fred Hutchinson Cancer Center. Publication: Use of a conditional MyoD transcription factor in studies of MyoD trans-activation and muscle determination. Hollenberg SM, Cheng PF, Weintraub H. Proc Natl Acad Sci U S A. 1993 Sep 1. 90(17):8028-32. 10.1073/pnas.90.17.8028 PubMed 8396258.
Backbone
  Vector backbone: pBABE puro
  Backbone manufacturer: Morgenstern&Land (NAR 18:3587); Available at Addgene
  Backbone size w/o insert (bp): 5100
  Vector type: Mammalian Expression, Retroviral
  Selectable markers: Puromycin
Growth in bacteria
  Bacterial resistance: Ampicillin, 100 μg/mL
  Growth temperature: 37°C
  Growth strain: DH5alpha
  Copy number: High Copy
Gene/Insert
  Gene/Insert name: MyoD1-Estrogen Receptor Fusion Protein (alt names: Mouse Myod1; Human Estrogen receptor 1 alpha; Myod1)
  Species: H. sapiens (human), M. musculus (mouse)
  Insert size (bp): 2700
  Mutation: full length MyoD was fused to aa282-595 of Esr1. Esr1 is inserted between codons 173 and 174 of MyoD.
  GenBank ID: NM_010866
  Entrez Gene: Myod1 (a.k.a. MYF3, MyoD, Myod-1, bHLHc1)
  Cloning method: Restriction Enzyme; 5′ cloning site EcoRI (not destroyed); 3′ cloning site EcoRI (not destroyed)
  Sequencing primers: 5′ pBABE 5'
Resource information
  A portion of this plasmid was derived from a plasmid made by: Harold Weintraub Lab, Fred Hutchinson Cancer Research Center
Terms and licenses: Academic/Nonprofit Terms; Industry Terms: Not Available to Industry
Depositor comments: The Entrez ID for MyoD is NM_010866 ; the Entrez ID for ER is NM_000125.
How to cite: pBABE MDER was a gift from Stephen Tapscott (Addgene plasmid # 13494 ; http://n2t.net/addgene:13494 ; RRID:Addgene_13494)
