>Addgene plasmid #13494 | pBABE MDER | addgene partial sequence | sequence record 19918 | 13494 with pBABE5'
GGTGGTACGTAGGAATTCGGACACCTCTGACAGGACAGGACAGGGAGGAGGGGTAGAGGACAGCCGGTGT
GCATTCCAACCCACAGAACCTTTGTCATTGTACTGTTGGGGTTCCGGAGTGGCAGAAAGTTAAGACGACT
CTCACGGCTTGGGTTGAGGCTGGACCCAGGAACTGGGATATGGAGCTTCTATCGCCGCCACTCCGGGACA
TAGACTTGACAGGCCCCGACGGCTCTCTCTGCTCCTTTGAGACAGCAGACGACTTCTATGATGATCCGTG
TTTCGACTCACCAGACCTGCGCTTTTTTGAGGACCTGGACCCGCGCCTGGTGCACGTGGGAGCCCTCCTG
AAACCGGAGGAGCACGCACACTTCTCTACTGCGGTGCACCCAGGCCCAGGCGCTCGTGAGGATGAGCATG
TGCGCGCGCCCAGCGGGCACCACCAGGCGGGTCGCTGCTTGCTGTGGGCCTGCAAGGCGTGCAAGCGCAA
GACCACCAACGCTGATCGCCGCAAGGCCGCCACCATGCGCGAGCGCCGCCGCCTGAGCAAAGTGAATGAG
GCCTTCGAGACGCTCAAGCGCTGCACGTCCAGCAACCCGAACCAGCGGCTACCCAAGGTGGAGATCCTGC
GCAACGCCATCCGCTACATCGAAAGTCTGCAGGCTCTGCTGCG
